>Addgene plasmid #202463 | pETM6-Amp-T7-GFPuv | addgene full sequence | sequence record 398447 | Addgene NGS Result
GGGGAATTGTGAGCGGATAACAATTCCCCTCTAGAAATAATTTTGTTTAACTTTAAGAAGGAGATATACA
TATGGCTAGCAAAGGAGAAGAACTTTTCACTGGAGTTGTCCCAATTCTTGTTGAATTAGATGGTGATGTT
AATGGGCACAAATTTTCTGTCAGTGGAGAGGGTGAAGGTGATGCTACATACGGAAAGCTTACCCTTAAAT
TTATTTGCACTACTGGAAAACTACCTGTTCCATGGCCAACACTTGTCACTACTTTCTCTTATGGTGTTCA
ATGCTTTTCCCGTTATCCGGATCATATGAAACGGCATGACTTTTTCAAGAGTGCCATGCCCGAAGGTTAT
GTACAGGAACGCACTATATCTTTCAAAGATGACGGGAACTACAAGACGCGTGCTGAAGTCAAGTTTGAAG
GTGATACCCTTGTTAATCGTATCGAGTTAAAAGGTATTGATTTTAAAGAAGATGGAAACATTCTCGGACA
CAAACTCGAGTACAACTATAACTCACACAATGTATACATCACGGCAGACAAACAAAAGAATGGAATCAAA
GCTAACTTCAAAATTCGCCACAACATTGAAGATGGATCCGTTCAACTAGCAGACCATTATCAACAAAATA
CTCCAATTGGCGATGGCCCTGTCCTTTTACCAGACAACCATTACCTGTCGACACAATCTGCCCTTTCGAA
AGATCCCAACGAAAAGCGTGACCACATGGTCCTTCTTGAGTTTGTAACTGCTGCTGGGATTACACATGGC
ATGGATGAGCTCTACAAATAACTGAGCAATAACTAGCATAACCCCTTGGGGCCTCTAAACGGGTCTTGAG
GGGTTTTTTGCTAGCGAAAGGAGGAGTCGACTATATCCGGATTGGCGAATGGG
[124 nt withheld, positions 894-1017]
C
[91 nt withheld, positions 1019-1109]
A
[49 nt withheld, positions 1111-1159]
CCTTTGACGTTGGAGTCCACGTTCTTT
[37 nt withheld, positions 1187-1223]
ACCCTATCTCGGTCTATTCTTTTGATTTATAAGGGATTTTGCCGATTTCGGCCTATTGGTTAAAAAATGA
GCTGATTTAACAAAAATTTAACGCGAATTTTAACAAAATATTAACGTTTACAATTTCTGGCGGCACGATG
GCATGAGATTATCAAAAAGGATCTTCACCTAGATCCTTTTAAATTAAAAATGAAGTTTTAAATCAATCTA
AAGTATATATGAGTAAACTTGGTCTGACAGTTACCAATGCTTAATCAGTGAGGCACCTATCTCAGCGATC
TGTCTATTTCGTTCATCCATAGTTGCCTGACTCCCCGTCGTGTAGATAACTACGATACGGGAGGGCTTAC
CATCTGGCCCCAGTGCTGCAATGATACCGCGAGACCCACGCTCACCGGCTCCAGATTTATCAGCAATAAA
CCAGCCAGCCGGAAGGGCCGAGCGCAGAAGTGGTCCTGCAACTTTATCCGCCTCCATCCAGTCTATTAAT
TGTTGCCGGGAAGCTAGAGTAAGTAGTTCGCCAGTTAATAGTTTGCGCAACGTTGTTGCCATTGCTACAG
GCATCGTGGTGTCACGCTCGTCGTTTGGTATGGCTTCATTCAGCTCCGGTTCCCAACGATCAAGGCGAGT
TACATGATCCCCCATGTTGTGCAAAAAAGCGGTTAGCTCCTTCGGTCCTCCGATCGTTGTCAGAAGTAAG
TTGGCCGCAGTGTTATCACTCATGGTTATGGCAGCACTGCATAATTCTCTTACTGTCATGCCATCCGTAA
GATGCTTTTCTGTGACTGGTGAGTACTCAACCAAGTCATTCTGAGAATAGTGTATGCGGCGACCGAGTTG
CTCTTGCCCGGCGTCAATACGGGATAATACCGCGCCACATAGCAGAACTTTAAAAGTGCTCATCATTGGA
AAACGTTCTTCGGGGCGAAAACTCTCAAGGATCTTACCGCTGTTGAGATCCAGTTCGATGTAACCCACTC
GTGCACCCAACTGATCTTCAGCATCTTTTACTTTCACCAGCGTTTCTGGGTGAGCAAAAACAGGAAGGCA
AAATGCCGCAAAAAAGGGAATAAGGGCGACACGGAAATGTTGAATACTCATACTCTTCCTTTTTCAATCA
TGATTGAAGCATTTATCAGGGTTATTGTCTCATGAGCGGATACATATTTGAATGTATTTAGAAAAATAAA
CAAATAGGTCATGACCAAAATCCCTTAACGTGAGTTTTCGTTCCACTGAGCGTCAGACCCCGTAGAAAAG
ATCAAAGGATCTTCTTGAGATCCTTTTTTTCTGCGCGTAATCTGCTGCTTGCAAACAAAAAAACCACCGC
TACCAGCGGTGGTTTGTTTGCCGGATCAAGAGCTACCAACTCTTTTTCCGAAGGTAACTGGCTTCAGCAG
AGCGCAGATACCAAATACTGTCCTTCTAGTGTAGCCGTAGTTAGGCCACCACTTCAAGAACTCTGTAGCA
CCGCCTACATACCTCGCTCTGCTAATCCTGTTACCAGTGGCTGCTGCCAGTGGCGATAAGTCGTGTCTTA
CCGGGTTGGACTCAAGACGATAGTTACCGGATAAGGCGCAGCGGTCGGGCTGAACGGGGGGTTCGTGCAC
ACAGCCCAGCTTGGAGCGAACGACCTACACCGAACTGAGATACCTACAGCGTGAGCTATGAGAAAGCGCC
ACGCTTCCCGAAGGGAGAAAGGCGGACAGGTATCCGGTAAGCGGCAGGGTCGGAACAGGAGAGCGCACGA
GGGAGCTTCCAGGGGGAAACGCCTGGTATCTTTATAGTCCTGTCGGGTTTCGCCACCTCTGACTTGAGCG
TCGATTTTTGTGATGCTCGTCAGGGGGGCGGAGCCTATGGAAAAACGCCAGCAACGCGGCCTTTTTACGG
TTCCTGGCCTTTTGCTGGCCTTTTGCTCACATGTTCTTTCCTGCGTTATCCCCTGATTCTGTGGATAACC
GTATTACCGCCTTTGAGTGAGCTGATACCGCTCGCCGCAGCCGAACGACCGAGCGCAGCGAGTCAGTGAG
CGAGGAAGCGGAAGAGCGCCTGATGCGGTATTTTCTCCTTACACATCTGTGCGGTATTTCACACCGCAAT
GGTGCACTCTCAGTACAATCTGCTCTGATGCCGCATAGTTAAGCCAGTATACACTCCGCTATCGCTACGT
GACTGGGTCATGGCTGCGCCCCGACACCCGCCAACACCCGCTGACGCGCCCTGACGGGCTTGTCTGCTCC
CGGCATCCGCTTACAGACAAGCTGTGACCGTCTCCGGGAGCTGCATGTGTCAGAGGTTTTCACCGTCATC
ACCGAAACGCGCGAGGCAGCTGCGGTAAAGCTCATCAGCGTGGTCGTGAAGCGATTCACAGATGTCTGCC
TGTTCATCCGCGTCCAGCTCGTTGAGTTTCTCCAGAAGCGTTAATGTCTGGCTTCTGATAAAGCGGGCCA
TGTTAAGGGCGGTTTTTTCCTGTTTGGTCACTGATGCCTCCGTGTAAGGGGGATTTCTGTTCATGGGGGT
AATGATACCGATGAAACGAGAGAGGATGCTCACGATACGGGTTACTGATGATGAACATGCCCGGTTACTG
GAACGTTGTGAGGGTAAACAACTGGCGGTATGGATGCGGCGGGACCAGAGAAAAATCACTCAGGGTCAAT
GCCAGCGCTTCGTTAATACAGATGTAGGTGTTCCACAGGGTAGCCAGCAGCATCCTGCGATGCAGATCCG
GAACATAATGGTGCAGGGCGCTGACTTCCGCGTTTCCAGACTTTACGAAACACGGAAACCGAAGACCATT
CATGTTGTTGCTCAGGTCGCAGACGTTTTGCAGCAGCAGTCGCTTCACGTTCGCTCGCGTATCGGTGATT
CATTCTGCTAACCAGTAAGGCAACCCCGCCAGCCTAGCCGGGTCCTCAACGACAGGAGCACGATCATGCT
AGTCATGCCCCGCGCCCACCGGAAGGAGCTGACTGGGTTGAAGGCTCTCAAGGGCATCGGTCGAGATCCC
GGTGCCTAATGAGTGAGCTAACTTACATTAATTGCGTTGCGCTCACTGCCCGCTTTCCAGTCGGGAAACC
TGTCGTGCCAGCTGCATTAATGAATCGGCCAACGCGCGGGGAGAGGCGGTTTGCGTATTGGGCGCCAGGG
TGGTTTTTCTTTTCACCAGTGAGACGGGCAACAGCTGATTGCCCTTCACCGCCTGGCCCTGAGAGAGTTG
CAGCAAGCGGTCCACGCTGGTTTGCCCCAGCAGGCGAAAATCCTGTTTGATGGTGGTTAACGGCGGGATA
TAACATGAGCTGTCTTCGGTATCGTCGTATCCCACTACCGAGATGTCCGCACCAACGCGCAGCCCGGACT
CGGTAATGGCGCGCATTGCGCCCAGCGCCATCTGATCGTTGGCAACCAGCATCGCAGTGGGAACGATGCC
CTCATTCAGCATTTGCATGGTTTGTTGAAAACCGGACATGGCACTCCAGTCGCCTTCCCGTTCCGCTATC
GGCTGAATTTGATTGCGAGTGAGATATTTATGCCAGCCAGCCAGACGCAGACGCGCCGAGACAGAACTTA
ATGGGCCCGCTAACAGCGCGATTTGCTGGTGACCCAATGCGACCAGATGCTCCACGCCCAGTCGCGTACC
GTCTTCATGGGAGAAAATAATACTGTTGATGGGTGTCTGGTCAGAGACATCAAGAAATAACGCCGGAACA
TTAGTGCAGGCAGCTTCCACAGCAATGGCATCCTGGTCATCCAGCGGATAGTTAATGATCAGCCCACTGA
CGCGTTGCGCGAGAAGATTGTGCACCGCCGCTTTACAGGCTTCGACGCCGCTTCGTTCTACCATCGACAC
CACCACGCTGGCACCCAGTTGATCGGCGCGAGATTTAATCGCCGCGACAATTTGCGACGGCGCGTGCAGG
GCCAGACTGGAGGTGGCAACGCCAATCAGCAACGACTGTTTGCCCGCCAGTTGTTGTGCCACGCGGTTGG
GAATGTAATTCAGCTCCGCCATCGCCGCTTCCACTTTTTCCCGCGTTTTCGCAGAAACGTGGCTGGCCTG
GTTCACCACGCGGGAAACGGTCTGATAAGAGACACCGGCATACTCTGCGACATCGTATAACGTTACTGGT
TTCACATTCACCACCCTGAATTGACTCTCTTCCGGGCGCTATCATGCCATACCGCGAAAGGTTTTGCGCC
ATTCGATGGTGTCCGGGATCTCGACGCTCTCCCTTATGCGACTCCTGCATTAGGAAGCAGCCCAGTAGTA
GGTTGAGGCCGTTGAGCACCGCCGCCGCAAGGAATGGTGCATGCAAGGAGATGGCGCCCAACAGTCCCCC
GGCCACGGGGCCTGCCACCATACCCACGCCGAAACAAGCGCTCATGAGCCCGAAGTGGCGAGCCCGATCT
TCCCCATCGGTGATGTCGGCGATATAGGCGCCAGCAACCGCACCTGTGGCGCCGGTGATGCCGGCCACGA
TGCGTCCGGCGTAGCCTAGGATCGAGATCGATCTCGATCCCGCGAAATTAATACGACTCACTATA
Features (pLannotate 1.2.2; 17 found; start..end, strand, type, name):
      3..27      +  protein_bind   lac operator: The lac repressor binds to the lac operator to inhibit transcription in E. coli. This inhibition can be relieved by adding lactose or isopropyl-β-D-thiogalactopyranoside (IPTG). lac repressor encoded by lacI
     42..64      +  RBS            RBS: efficient ribosome binding site from bacteriophage T7 gene 10 (Olins and Rangwala, 1989)
     72..791     +  CDS            Cycle 3 GFP: Cycle 3 GFP (Crameri et al., 1996) mammalian codon-optimized
    803..850     +  terminator     T7 terminator: transcription terminator for bacteriophage T7 RNA polymerase
    894..1349    +  rep_origin     f1 ori (sequence partly withheld): f1 bacteriophage origin of replication; arrow indicates direction of (+) strand synthesis
   1464..2324    -  CDS            AmpR: β-lactamase; bla; confers resistance to ampicillin, carbenicillin, and related antibiotics
   2325..2417    -  promoter       AmpR promoter: bla
   2498..3086    +  rep_origin     ori: high-copy-number ColE1/pMB1/pBR322/pUC origin of replication
   3272..3411    -  misc_feature   bom: basis of mobility region from pBR322
   3513..3704    -  CDS            rop: Rop protein, which maintains plasmids at low copy number; rop
   3721..4101    +  CDS            YPB1_ECOLX: Protein predicted: Swiss-Prot protein existence level 4. From Escherichia coli.
   4163..4227    -  CDS            TcR (fragment): tetracycline efflux protein; tet; confers resistance to tetracycline
   4242..4263    -  protein_bind   CAP binding site: CAP binding activates transcription in the presence of cAMP. E. coli catabolite activator protein
   4276..5358    -  CDS            lacI: lac repressor; lacI; The lac repressor binds to the lac operator to inhibit transcription in E. coli. This inhibition can be relieved by adding lactose or isopropyl-β-D-thiogalactopyranoside (IPTG).
   5359..5436    -  promoter       lacI promoter: lacI
   5444..5717    -  CDS            TcR (fragment): tetracycline efflux protein; tet; confers resistance to tetracycline
   5752..2       +  promoter       T7 promoter (across the origin): promoter for bacteriophage T7 RNA polymerase
