[The description below was written by a language model from this plasmid's Addgene catalogue record and pLannotate feature annotations shown in this document.]
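Description:
pETM6-Amp-T7-GFPuv is a bacterial expression plasmid of about 5.8 kb built on the pETM6 backbone, a pET-style vector for T7-driven protein production in E. coli. It replicates from a ColE1/pMB1-type origin and carries the rop gene and the pBR322 bom (basis of mobility) region. Rop restrains copy number, which fits the catalogue's low-copy designation. Selection is by ampicillin, through a β-lactamase gene under its own bla promoter. An f1 phage origin is also present, and two short tetracycline-resistance fragments are annotated. These are nonfunctional remnants of the pBR322 lineage rather than usable markers.

The payload is a 720 bp coding sequence for GFPuv, also called Cycle 3 GFP, a variant of the Aequorea victoria green fluorescent protein; the annotation matches it to a mammalian codon-optimized version. It was inserted by Gibson assembly. The gene lies downstream of a T7 promoter immediately followed by a lac operator, with the efficient T7 gene 10 ribosome binding site ahead of the start codon and a T7 terminator after the stop. The plasmid also encodes lacI under its native promoter, so Lac repressor occupies the operator and keeps transcription low until lactose or IPTG relieves the repression. Expression therefore requires a host that supplies T7 RNA polymerase. No affinity or epitope tags are annotated.

The stated purpose is T7-inducible expression of GFPuv, giving a simple fluorescent readout of expression level. The associated publication concerns scalable, high-throughput protein expression using two-stage dynamic control, but the record does not state the plasmid's exact role in that work. Part of the plasmid derives from an earlier deposited construct.
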