Addgene plasmid #202463: pETM6-Amp-T7-GFPuv
Purpose: Expresses GFPuv with T7 induction
Depositing lab: Michael Lynch. Depositing organization: Duke University. Publication: Scalable, robust, high-throughput expression & purification of nanobodies enabled by 2-stage dynamic control. Hennigan JN, Menacho-Melgar R, Sarkar P, Golovsky M, Lynch MD. Metab Eng. 2024 Sep;85:116-130. doi: 10.1016/j.ymben.2024.07.012. Epub 2024 Jul 24. PubMed 39059674.
Backbone
  Vector backbone: pETM6
  Vector type: Bacterial Expression
Growth in bacteria
  Bacterial resistance: Ampicillin, 100 μg/mL
  Growth temperature: 37°C
  Growth strain: DH5alpha
  Copy number: Low Copy
Gene/Insert
  Gene/Insert name: GFPuv (alt name: Cycle 3 GFP)
  Species: Aequorea Victoria
  Insert size (bp): 720
  Promoter: T7
  Cloning method: Gibson Cloning
  Sequencing primers: 5′ TTGTGAGCGGATAACAATTCCC; 3′ ACCCCTCAAGACCCGTTTAG
Resource information
  A portion of this plasmid was derived from a plasmid made by: Addgene Cat#127078
Terms and licenses: Academic/Nonprofit Terms; Industry Terms: Not Available to Industry
How to cite: pETM6-Amp-T7-GFPuv was a gift from Michael Lynch (Addgene plasmid # 202463 ; http://n2t.net/addgene:202463 ; RRID:Addgene_202463)
