>Addgene plasmid #202463 | pETM6-Amp-T7-GFPuv | depositor partial sequence | sequence record 392828 | GFPuv gene
ATGGCTAGCAAAGGAGAAGAACTTTTCACTGGAGTTGTCCCAATTCTTGTTGAATTAGATGGTGATGTTA
ATGGGCACAAATTTTCTGTCAGTGGAGAGGGTGAAGGTGATGCTACATACGGAAAGCTTACCCTTAAATT
TATTTGCACTACTGGAAAACTACCTGTTCCATGGCCAACACTTGTCACTACTTTCTCTTATGGTGTTCAA
TGCTTTTCCCGTTATCCGGATCATATGAAACGGCATGACTTTTTCAAGAGTGCCATGCCCGAAGGTTATG
TACAGGAACGCACTATATCTTTCAAAGATGACGGGAACTACAAGACGCGTGCTGAAGTCAAGTTTGAAGG
TGATACCCTTGTTAATCGTATCGAGTTAAAAGGTATTGATTTTAAAGAAGATGGAAACATTCTCGGACAC
AAACTCGAGTACAACTATAACTCACACAATGTATACATCACGGCAGACAAACAAAAGAATGGAATCAAAG
CTAACTTCAAAATTCGCCACAACATTGAAGATGGATCCGTTCAACTAGCAGACCATTATCAACAAAATAC
TCCAATTGGCGATGGCCCTGTCCTTTTACCAGACAACCATTACCTGTCGACACAATCTGCCCTTTCGAAA
GATCCCAACGAAAAGCGTGACCACATGGTCCTTCTTGAGTTTGTAACTGCTGCTGGGATTACACATGGCA
TGGATGAGCTCTACAAATAA
